Addgene plasmid #42422: HSPA6A
Purpose: Bacterial expression for structure determination; may not be full ORF
Depositing lab: Nicola Burgess-Brown. Depositing organization: University of Oxford.
Backbone
  Vector backbone: pNIC28-Bsa4
  Backbone manufacturer: SGC
  Vector type: Bacterial Expression
Growth in bacteria
  Bacterial resistance: Kanamycin, 50 μg/mL
  Growth temperature: 37°C
  Growth strain: Mach1 ;
  Copy number: High Copy
Gene/Insert
  Gene/Insert name: HSPA6A (alt names: HSPA6; gi|34419635; PDB:3FE1)
  Species: H. sapiens (human)
  Insert size (bp): 1240
  Mutation: See Comments
  Entrez Gene: HSPA6 (a.k.a. HSP70B')
  Tag / fusion protein: His6-TEV (N terminal on insert)
  Cloning method: Ligation Independent Cloning
  Sequencing primers: 5′ T7; 3′ T7-term
Terms and licenses: Academic/Nonprofit Terms; Industry Terms: Not Available to Industry
Depositor comments: http://www.thesgc.org/structures/3FE1/ Use BL21(DE3)-R3-pRARE2 strain for expression.
How to cite: HSPA6A was a gift from Nicola Burgess-Brown (Addgene plasmid # 42422 ; http://n2t.net/addgene:42422 ; RRID:Addgene_42422)
