[The description below was written by a language model from this plasmid's Addgene catalogue record.]
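Description:
HSPA6A is a bacterial expression plasmid built on the pNIC28-Bsa4 backbone from the Structural Genomics Consortium, made to produce a fragment of human HSPA6 (also known as HSP70B', a member of the heat shock 70 kDa protein family) in E. coli for structure determination. The plasmid is maintained at high copy and selected with kanamycin. The record does not list the origin of replication or the promoter. However, T7 and T7-terminator are the recommended sequencing primers, and a DE3-type host is suggested for expression. Both indicate a T7 promoter/terminator cassette driven by T7 RNA polymerase supplied by the host.

The insert is about 1.24 kb and was introduced by ligation-independent cloning. The record cautions that it may not be the full open reading frame, which is common for crystallography constructs trimmed to a well-behaved domain. The exact boundaries are not given. The mutation field only points to the depositor comments, which link to the structure entry, so no specific sequence changes are stated in the record. The protein carries an N-terminal hexahistidine tag followed by a TEV protease cleavage site. The tag allows purification by immobilised metal affinity chromatography, and TEV cleavage then removes it to leave near-native protein.

The alternative names include a Protein Data Bank entry, which ties this plasmid to a deposited HSPA6 structure. Its typical use is recombinant production of this HSPA6 fragment for crystallography or for related biophysical and biochemical work. The expression strain suggested by the depositor carries a rare-codon tRNA plasmid, which helps translation of human coding sequences in bacteria.
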