>Addgene plasmid #42422 | HSPA6A | depositor partial sequence | sequence record 57254 | HSPA6A sequence 1240 bps
CATATGCACCATCATCATCATCATTCTTCTGGTGTAGATCTGGGTACCGAGAACCTGTACTTCCAATCCA
TGGAGCTCGCGGTGGGCATCGACCTGGGCACCACCTACTCGTGCGTGGGCGTGTTTCAGCAGGGCCGCGT
GGAGATCCTGGCCAACGACCAGGGCAACCGCACCACGCCCAGCTACGTGGCCTTCACCGACACCGAGCGG
CTGGTCGGGGACGCGGCCAAGAGCCAGGCGGCCCTGAACCCCCACAACACCGTGTTCGATGCCAAGCGGC
TGATCGGGCGCAAGTTCGCGGACACCACGGTGCAGTCGGACATGAAGCACTGGCCCTTCCGGGTGGTGAG
CGAGGGCGGCAAGCCCAAGGTGCGCGTATGCTACCGCGGGGAGGACAAGACGTTCTACCCCGAGGAGATC
TCGTCCATGGTGCTGAGCAAGATGAAGGAGACGGCCGAGGCGTACCTGGGCCAGCCCGTGAAGCACGCAG
TGATCACCGTGCCCGCCTATTTCAATGACTCGCAGCGCCAGGCCACCAAGGACGCGGGGGCCATCGCGGG
GCTCAACGTGTTGCGGATCATCAATGAGCCCACGGCAGCTGCCATCGCCTATGGGCTGGACCGGCGGGGC
GCGGGAGAGCGCAACGTGCTCATTTTTGACCTGGGTGGGGGCACCTTCGATGTGTCGGTTCTCTCCATTG
ACGCTGGTGTCTTTGAGGTGAAAGCCACTGCTGGAGATACCCACCTGGGAGGAGAGGACTTCGACAACCG
GCTCGTGAACCACTTCATGGAAGAATTCCGGCGGAAGCATGGGAAGGACCTGAGCGGGAACAAGCGTGCC
CTGCGCAGGCTGCGCACAGCCTGTGAGCGCGCCAAGCGCACCCTGTCCTCCAGCACCCAGGCCACCCTGG
AGATAGACTCCCTGTTCGAGGGCGTGGACTTCTACACGTCCATCACTCGTGCCCGCTTTGAGGAACTGTG
CTCAGACCTCTTCCGCAGCACCCTGGAGCCGGTGGAGAAGGCCCTGCGGGATGCCAAGCTGGACAAGGCC
CAGATTCATGACGTCGTCCTGGTGGGGGGCTCCACTCGCATCCCCAAGGTGCAGAAGTTGCTGCAGGACT
TCTTCAACGGCAAGGAGCTGAACAAGAGCATCAACCCTGATGAGGCTGTGGCCTATGGGGCTGCTGTGCA
GGCGGCCGTGTTGATGGGGGACTGACAGTAAAGGTGGATACGGATCCGAA
