>Addgene plasmid #42422 | HSPA6A | addgene partial sequence | sequence record 60682 | T7 5'-TAATACGACTCACTATAGGG-3'
TTCCCTCTAGAAATAATTTTGTTTAACTTTAAGAAGGAGATATACATATGCACCATCATCATCATCATTC
TTCTGGTGTAGATCTGGGTACCGAGAACCTGTACTTCCAATCCATGGAGCTCGCGGTGGGCATCGACCTG
GGCACCACCTACTCGTGCGTGGGCGTGTTTCAGCAGGGCCGCGTGGAGATCCTGGCCAACGACCAGGGCA
ACCGCACCACGCCCAGCTACGTGGCCTTCACCGACACCGAGCGGCTGGTCGGGGACGCGGCCAAGAGCCA
GGCGGCCCTGAACCCCCACAACACCGTGTTCGATGCCAAGCGGCTGATCGGGCGCAAGTTCGCGGACACC
ACGGTGCAGTCGGACATGAAGCACTGGCCCTTCCGGGTGGTGAGCGAGGGCGGCAAGCCCAAGGTGCGCG
TATGCTACCGCGGGGAGGACAAGACGTTCTACCCCGAGGAGATCTCGTCCATGGTGCTGAGCAAGATGAA
GGAGACGGCCGAGGCGTACCTGGGCCAGCCCGTGAAGCACGCAGTGATCACCGTGCCCGCCTATTTCAAT
GACTCGCAGCGCCAGGCCACCAAGGACGCGGGGGCCATCGCGGGGCTCAACGTGTTGCGGATCATCAATG
AGCCCACGGCAGCTGCCATCGCCTATGGGCTGGACCGGCGGGGCGCGGGAGAGCGCAACGTGCTCATTTT
TGACCTGGGTGGGGGCACCTTCGATGTGTCGGTTCTCTCCATTGACGCTGGTGTCTTTGAGGTGAAAGCC
ACTGCTGGAGATACCCACCTGGGAGGAGAGGACTTCGACAACCGGCTCGTGAACCACTTCATGGAAGAAT
TCCGGCGGAAGCATGGGAAGGACCTGAGCGGGAACAAGCGTGCCCTGCGCAGGCTGCGCACAGCCTGTGA
GCGCGCCAAGCGCACCCTGTCCTCCAGCACCCAGGCCACCCTGGA
